Addgene plasmid #113035: CMV-CASANOVA
Purpose: CASANOVA (AcrIIA4-LOV2 hybrid) expression in mammalian cells; enables optogenetic control of SpyCas9
Depositing lab: Dominik Niopek. Publication: Engineered anti-CRISPR proteins for optogenetic control of CRISPR-Cas9. Bubeck F, Hoffmann MD, Harteveld Z, Aschenbrenner S, Bietz A, Waldhauer MC, Borner K, Fakhiri J, Schmelas C, Dietz L, Grimm D, Correia BE, Eils R, Niopek D. Nat Methods. 2018 Oct 30. pii: 10.1038/s41592-018-0178-9. doi: 10.1038/s41592-018-0178-9. PubMed 30377362.
Backbone
  Vector backbone: pcDNA3.1
  Total vector size (bp): 6136
  Vector type: Mammalian Expression, CRISPR, Synthetic Biology
Growth in bacteria
  Bacterial resistance: Ampicillin, 100 μg/mL
  Growth temperature: 37°C
  Growth strain: DH5alpha
  Copy number: High Copy
Gene/Insert
  Gene/Insert name: CASANOVA (for CRISPR/Cas9 activity switching via a novel optogenetic variant of AcrIIA4) (alt names: engineered AcrIIA4-LOV2 hybrid for optogenetic control of CRISPR/SpyCas9; inhibits SpyCas9 in the absence of light and releases Cas9 activity upon photoactivation)
Terms and licenses: Academic/Nonprofit Terms; Industry Terms: Not Available to Industry
Depositor comments: Addgene QC sequence analysis identified a mutation within NeoR/KanR, which results in an early stop codon. The effect of this mutation has not been determined experimentally. Ampicillin should be used for selection in bacteria.
How to cite: CMV-CASANOVA was a gift from Dominik Niopek (Addgene plasmid # 113035 ; http://n2t.net/addgene:113035 ; RRID:Addgene_113035)
