[The description below was written by a language model from this plasmid's Addgene catalogue record and pLannotate feature annotations shown in this document.]
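Description:
CMV-CASANOVA is a pcDNA3.1-based mammalian expression plasmid of about 6.1 kb that produces CASANOVA, an engineered hybrid of the anti-CRISPR protein AcrIIA4 and a LOV2 photosensory domain. The coding region sits downstream of the human cytomegalovirus immediate-early enhancer and promoter and is terminated by the bovine growth hormone polyadenylation signal. A T7 promoter lies between the CMV promoter and the insert. The automated annotation does not label the insert as such. It marks part of the open reading frame as miniSOG, a flavin-binding protein derived from a plant LOV domain, and this hit most likely reflects sequence similarity to the LOV2 portion of the hybrid rather than a separate reporter. A short hit to an HIV-1 LTR just after the CMV promoter is only a small fragment and does not make this a lentiviral vector.

In bacteria the plasmid replicates from a high-copy ColE1/pUC-type origin and is selected with ampicillin through the β-lactamase gene. An f1 origin is also present. The backbone carries the usual SV40 promoter–driven neomycin/G418 resistance cassette with an SV40 poly(A) signal, but repository sequencing found a mutation that introduces an early stop codon in this gene. Its effect has not been tested, so G418 selection of stable cells may not work. The repository and depositor sequences differ by only a few bases in length and give essentially the same feature map.

According to the record, CASANOVA inhibits SpyCas9 in the dark and releases Cas9 activity upon photoactivation. The plasmid is therefore used alongside Cas9 and guide RNA constructs for optogenetic control of CRISPR-Cas9 in mammalian cells.
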