Features (pLannotate 1.2.2; 20 found; start..end, strand, type, name):
     17..69      -  misc_feature   bom (fragment): basis of mobility region from pBR322
    224..603     +  enhancer       CMV enhancer: human cytomegalovirus immediate early enhancer
    604..807     +  promoter       CMV promoter: human cytomegalovirus (CMV) immediate early promoter
    803..836     +  LTR            5' LTR (truncated) (fragment): truncated 5' long terminal repeat (LTR) from HIV-1
    852..870     +  promoter       T7 promoter: promoter for bacteriophage T7 RNA polymerase
   1145..1462    +  CDS            miniSOG: miniSOG is a basic (constitutively fluorescent) cyan fluorescent protein published in 2011, derived from Arabidopsis thaliana. It requires the cofactor flavin for fluorescence.
   1725..1949    +  polyA_signal   bGH poly(A) signal: bovine growth hormone polyadenylation signal
   1953..1974    +  promoter       SV40 promoter (fragment): SV40 enhancer and early promoter
   1995..2423    +  rep_origin     f1 ori (sequence partly withheld): f1 bacteriophage origin of replication; arrow indicates direction of (+) strand synthesis
   2437..2766    +  promoter       SV40 promoter: SV40 enhancer and early promoter
   2833..3624    +  CDS            neo: KKA2_KLEPN - Also known as kan, nptII. Experimental evidence at protein level: Swiss-Prot protein existence level 1. Resistance to kanamycin, neomycin, paromomycin, ribostamycin, butirosin and gentamicin B. From Klebsiella pneumoniae.
   3648..3806    +  CDS            ble (fragment): BLE_KLEPN - Experimental evidence at protein level: Swiss-Prot protein existence level 1. Binding protein with a strong affinity to the bleomycin family of antibiotics. Binds to CL990; an antimitotic-antibiotic compound. From Klebsiella pneumoniae.
   3801..3922    +  polyA_signal   SV40 poly(A) signal: SV40 polyadenylation signal
   3995..4011    -  protein_bind   lac operator: The lac repressor binds to the lac operator to inhibit transcription in E. coli. This inhibition can be relieved by adding lactose or isopropyl-β-D-thiogalactopyranoside (IPTG). lac repressor encoded by lacI
   4019..4049    -  promoter       lac promoter: promoter for the E. coli lac operon
   4064..4085    -  protein_bind   CAP binding site: CAP binding activates transcription in the presence of cAMP. E. coli catabolite activator protein
   4098..4190    -  CDS            lacI (fragment): lac repressor; lacI; The lac repressor binds to the lac operator to inhibit transcription in E. coli. This inhibition can be relieved by adding lactose or isopropyl-β-D-thiogalactopyranoside (IPTG).
   4373..4958    -  rep_origin     ori: high-copy-number ColE1/pMB1/pBR322/pUC origin of replication
   5129..5989    -  CDS            AmpR: β-lactamase; bla; confers resistance to ampicillin, carbenicillin, and related antibiotics
   5990..6094    -  promoter       AmpR promoter: bla
>Addgene plasmid #113035 | CMV-CASANOVA | depositor full sequence | sequence record 218016 | CMV-CASANOVA sequence 6136 bps
AGATCTCCCGATCCCCTATGGTGCACTCTCAGTACAATCTGCTCTGATGCCGCATAGTTAAGCCAGTATC
TGCTCCCTGCTTGTGTGTTGGAGGTCGCTGAGTAGTGCGCGAGCAAAATTTAAGCTACAACAAGGCAAGG
CTTGACCGACAATTGCATGAAGAATCTGCTTAGGGTTAGGCGTTTTGCGCTGCTTCGCGATGTACGGGCC
AGATATACGCGTTGACATTGATTATTGACTAGTTATTAATAGTAATCAATTACGGGGTCATTAGTTCATA
GCCCATATATGGAGTTCCGCGTTACATAACTTACGGTAAATGGCCCGCCTGGCTGACCGCCCAACGACCC
CCGCCCATTGACGTCAATAATGACGTATGTTCCCATAGTAACGCCAATAGGGACTTTCCATTGACGTCAA
TGGGTGGAGTATTTACGGTAAACTGCCCACTTGGCAGTACATCAAGTGTATCATATGCCAAGTACGCCCC
CTATTGACGTCAATGACGGTAAATGGCCCGCCTGGCATTATGCCCAGTACATGACCTTATGGGACTTTCC
TACTTGGCAGTACATCTACGTATTAGTCATCGCTATTACCATGGTGATGCGGTTTTGGCAGTACATCAAT
GGGCGTGGATAGCGGTTTGACTCACGGGGATTTCCAAGTCTCCACCCCATTGACGTCAATGGGAGTTTGT
TTTGGCACCAAAATCAACGGGACTTTCCAAAATGTCGTAACAACTCCGCCCCATTGACGCAAATGGGCGG
TAGGCGTGTACGGTGGGAGGTCTATATAAGCAGAGCTCTCTGGCTAACTAGAGAACCCACTGCTTACTGG
CTTATCGAAATTAATACGACTCACTATAGGGAGACCCAAGCTGGCTAGCATGGCCCCGAAGAAAAAGCGA
AAGGTGGGCGGAAGCGGAGGTTCCATGAACATTAACGACCTGATTCGGGAAATAAAGAACAAGGACTACA
CGGTCAAGCTGTCAGGCACCGACTCCAACTCTATAACACAGCTCATTATAAGGGTTAATAATGATGGCAA
CGAATATGTCATCTCTGAATCCGAGAATGAATCAATCGTGGAGAAATTCATCAGTGCATTTAAAAACGGC
TGGCTTGCTACAACTTTGGAGCGGATTGAGAAGAATTTCGTCATAACTGATCCCAGGTTGCCTGATAATC
CTATAATATTCGCCTCCGATAGTTTTCTTCAACTTACGGAGTACTCCAGAGAGGAGATACTGGGAAGGAA
TTGCAGATTCCTCCAAGGTCCAGAAACTGATAGAGCTACTGTGAGGAAGATACGGGATGCCATTGACAAT
CAAACTGAAGTGACAGTGCAACTTATCAATTACACCAAGTCAGGGAAAAAATTCTGGAACCTGTTCCATT
TGCAACCCATGAGGGACCAAAAGGGCGATGTGCAATATTTCATAGGCGTTCAACTTGATGGTACTGAACA
CGTCAGAGATGCGGCGGAGCGAGAAGGAGTGATGCTGATTAAGAAAACAGCAGAGAATATCGACGAAGCG
GCGAAAGAGTTGTACGAAGATGAGGAAGAGTTCTACAATGATATGCAAACTATCACACTGAAATCTGAGC
TGAACTAGCTCGAGCGGCCGCCACTGTGCTGGATATCTGCAGAATTCCACCACACTGGACTAGTGGATCC
GAGCTCGGTACCAAGCTTAAGTTTAAACCGCTGATCAGCCTCGACTGTGCCTTCTAGTTGCCAGCCATCT
GTTGTTTGCCCCTCCCCCGTGCCTTCCTTGACCCTGGAAGGTGCCACTCCCACTGTCCTTTCCTAATAAA
ATGAGGAAATTGCATCGCATTGTCTGAGTAGGTGTCATTCTATTCTGGGGGGTGGGGTGGGGCAGGACAG
CAAGGGGGAGGATTGGGAAGACAATAGCAGGCATGCTGGGGATGCGGTGGGCTCTATGGCTTCTGAGGCG
GAAAGAACCAGCTGGGGCTCTAGGGGGTATCCCC
[124 nt withheld, positions 1995-2118]
C
[91 nt withheld, positions 2120-2210]
A
[49 nt withheld, positions 2212-2260]
CCTTTGACGTTGGAGTCCACGTTCTTT
[37 nt withheld, positions 2288-2324]
ACCCTATCTCGGTCTATTCTTTTGATTTATAAGGGATTTTGCCGATTTCGGCCTATTGGTTAAAAAATGA
GCTGATTTAACAAAAATTTAACGCGAATTAATTCTGTGGAATGTGTGTCAGTTAGGGTGTGGAAAGTCCC
CAGGCTCCCCAGCAGGCAGAAGTATGCAAAGCATGCATCTCAATTAGTCAGCAACCAGGTGTGGAAAGTC
CCCAGGCTCCCCAGCAGGCAGAAGTATGCAAAGCATGCATCTCAATTAGTCAGCAACCATAGTCCCGCCC
CTAACTCCGCCCATCCCGCCCCTAACTCCGCCCAGTTCCGCCCATTCTCCGCCCCATGGCTGACTAATTT
TTTTTATTTATGCAGAGGCCGAGGCCGCCTCTGCCTCTGAGCTATTCCAGAAGTAGTGAGGAGGCTTTTT
TGGAGGCCTAGGCTTTTGCAAAAAGCTCCCGGGAGCTTGTATATCCATTTTCGGATCTGATCAAGAGACA
GGATGAGGATCGTTTCGCATGATTGAACAAGATGGATTGCACGCAGGTTCTCCGGCCGCTTGGGTGGAGA
GGCTATTCGGCTATGACTGGGCACAACAGACAATCGGCTGCTCTGATGCCGCCGTGTTCCGGCTGTCAGC
GCAGGGGCGCCCGGTTCTTTTTGTCAAGACCGACCTGTCCGGTGCCCTGAATGAACTGCAGGACGAGGCA
GCGCGGCTATCGTGGCTGGCCACGACGGGCGTTCCTTGCGCAGCTGTGCTCGACGTTGTCACTGAAGCGG
GAAGGGACTGGCTGCTATTGGGCGAAGTGCCGGGGCAGGATCTCCTGTCATCTCACCTTGCTCCTGCCGA
GAAAGTATCCATCATGGCTGATGCAATGCGGCGGCTGCATACGCTTGATCCGGCTACCTGCCCATTCGAC
CACCAAGCGAAACATCGCATCGAGCGAGCACGTACTCGGATGGAAGCCGGTCTTGTCGATCAGGATGATC
TGGACGAAGAGCATCAGGGGCTCGCGCCAGCCGAACTGTTCGCCAGGCTCAAGGCGCGCATGCCCGACGG
CGAGGATCTCGTCGTGACCCATGGCGATGCCTGCTTGCCGAATATCATGGTGGAAAATGGCCGCTTTTCT
GGATTCATCGACTGTGGCCGGCTGGGTGTGGCGGACCGCTATCAGGACATAGCGTTGGCTACCCGTGATA
TTGCTGAAGAGCTTGGCGGCGAATGGGCTGACCGCTTCCTCGTGCTTTACGGTATCGCCGCTCCCGATTC
GCAGCGCATCGCCTTCTATCGCCTTCTTGACGAGTTCTTCTGAGCGGGACTCTGGGGTTCGAAATGACCG
ACCAAGCGACGCCCAACCTGCCATCACGAGATTTCGATTCCACCGCCGCCTTCTATGAAAGGTTGGGCTT
CGGAATCGTTTTCCGGGACGCCGGCTGGATGATCCTCCAGCGCGGGGATCTCATGCTGGAGTTCTTCGCC
CACCCCAACTTGTTTATTGCAGCTTATAATGGTTACAAATAAAGCAATAGCATCACAAATTTCACAAATA
AAGCATTTTTTTCACTGCATTCTAGTTGTGGTTTGTCCAAACTCATCAATGTATCTTATCATGTCTGTAT
ACCGTCGACCTCTAGCTAGAGCTTGGCGTAATCATGGTCATAGCTGTTTCCTGTGTGAAATTGTTATCCG
CTCACAATTCCACACAACATACGAGCCGGAAGCATAAAGTGTAAAGCCTGGGGTGCCTAATGAGTGAGCT
AACTCACATTAATTGCGTTGCGCTCACTGCCCGCTTTCCAGTCGGGAAACCTGTCGTGCCAGCTGCATTA
ATGAATCGGCCAACGCGCGGGGAGAGGCGGTTTGCGTATTGGGCGCTCTTCCGCTTCCTCGCTCACTGAC
TCGCTGCGCTCGGTCGTTCGGCTGCGGCGAGCGGTATCAGCTCACTCAAAGGCGGTAATACGGTTATCCA
CAGAATCAGGGGATAACGCAGGAAAGAACATGTGAGCAAAAGGCCAGCAAAAGGCCAGGAACCGTAAAAA
GGCCGCGTTGCTGGCGTTTTTCCATAGGCTCCGCCCCCCTGACGAGCATCACAAAAATCGACGCTCAAGT
CAGAGGTGGCGAAACCCGACAGGACTATAAAGATACCAGGCGTTTCCCCCTGGAAGCTCCCTCGTGCGCT
CTCCTGTTCCGACCCTGCCGCTTACCGGATACCTGTCCGCCTTTCTCCCTTCGGGAAGCGTGGCGCTTTC
TCATAGCTCACGCTGTAGGTATCTCAGTTCGGTGTAGGTCGTTCGCTCCAAGCTGGGCTGTGTGCACGAA
CCCCCCGTTCAGCCCGACCGCTGCGCCTTATCCGGTAACTATCGTCTTGAGTCCAACCCGGTAAGACACG
ACTTATCGCCACTGGCAGCAGCCACTGGTAACAGGATTAGCAGAGCGAGGTATGTAGGCGGTGCTACAGA
GTTCTTGAAGTGGTGGCCTAACTACGGCTACACTAGAAGAACAGTATTTGGTATCTGCGCTCTGCTGAAG
CCAGTTACCTTCGGAAAAAGAGTTGGTAGCTCTTGATCCGGCAAACAAACCACCGCTGGTAGCGGTTTTT
TTGTTTGCAAGCAGCAGATTACGCGCAGAAAAAAAGGATCTCAAGAAGATCCTTTGATCTTTTCTACGGG
GTCTGACGCTCAGTGGAACGAAAACTCACGTTAAGGGATTTTGGTCATGAGATTATCAAAAAGGATCTTC
ACCTAGATCCTTTTAAATTAAAAATGAAGTTTTAAATCAATCTAAAGTATATATGAGTAAACTTGGTCTG
ACAGTTACCAATGCTTAATCAGTGAGGCACCTATCTCAGCGATCTGTCTATTTCGTTCATCCATAGTTGC
CTGACTCCCCGTCGTGTAGATAACTACGATACGGGAGGGCTTACCATCTGGCCCCAGTGCTGCAATGATA
CCGCGAGACCCACGCTCACCGGCTCCAGATTTATCAGCAATAAACCAGCCAGCCGGAAGGGCCGAGCGCA
GAAGTGGTCCTGCAACTTTATCCGCCTCCATCCAGTCTATTAATTGTTGCCGGGAAGCTAGAGTAAGTAG
TTCGCCAGTTAATAGTTTGCGCAACGTTGTTGCCATTGCTACAGGCATCGTGGTGTCACGCTCGTCGTTT
GGTATGGCTTCATTCAGCTCCGGTTCCCAACGATCAAGGCGAGTTACATGATCCCCCATGTTGTGCAAAA
AAGCGGTTAGCTCCTTCGGTCCTCCGATCGTTGTCAGAAGTAAGTTGGCCGCAGTGTTATCACTCATGGT
TATGGCAGCACTGCATAATTCTCTTACTGTCATGCCATCCGTAAGATGCTTTTCTGTGACTGGTGAGTAC
TCAACCAAGTCATTCTGAGAATAGTGTATGCGGCGACCGAGTTGCTCTTGCCCGGCGTCAATACGGGATA
ATACCGCGCCACATAGCAGAACTTTAAAAGTGCTCATCATTGGAAAACGTTCTTCGGGGCGAAAACTCTC
AAGGATCTTACCGCTGTTGAGATCCAGTTCGATGTAACCCACTCGTGCACCCAACTGATCTTCAGCATCT
TTTACTTTCACCAGCGTTTCTGGGTGAGCAAAAACAGGAAGGCAAAATGCCGCAAAAAAGGGAATAAGGG
CGACACGGAAATGTTGAATACTCATACTCTTCCTTTTTCAATATTATTGAAGCATTTATCAGGGTTATTG
TCTCATGAGCGGATACATATTTGAATGTATTTAGAAAAATAAACAAATAGGGGTTCCGCGCACATTTCCC
CGAAAAGTGCCACCTGACGTCGACGGATCGGG
