Features (pLannotate 1.2.2; 20 found; start..end, strand, type, name):
     17..69      -  misc_feature   bom (fragment): basis of mobility region from pBR322
    224..603     +  enhancer       CMV enhancer: human cytomegalovirus immediate early enhancer
    604..807     +  promoter       CMV promoter: human cytomegalovirus (CMV) immediate early promoter
    803..836     +  LTR            5' LTR (truncated) (fragment): truncated 5' long terminal repeat (LTR) from HIV-1
    852..870     +  promoter       T7 promoter: promoter for bacteriophage T7 RNA polymerase
   1145..1462    +  CDS            miniSOG: miniSOG is a basic (constitutively fluorescent) cyan fluorescent protein published in 2011, derived from Arabidopsis thaliana. It requires the cofactor flavin for fluorescence.
   1725..1949    +  polyA_signal   bGH poly(A) signal: bovine growth hormone polyadenylation signal
   1953..1974    +  promoter       SV40 promoter (fragment): SV40 enhancer and early promoter
   1995..2423    +  rep_origin     f1 ori (sequence partly withheld): f1 bacteriophage origin of replication; arrow indicates direction of (+) strand synthesis
   2437..2766    +  promoter       SV40 promoter: SV40 enhancer and early promoter
   2833..3627    +  CDS            NeoR/KanR: aminoglycoside phosphotransferase from Tn5; aph(3')-II (or nptII); confers resistance to neomycin, kanamycin, and G418 (Geneticin®)
   3648..3806    +  CDS            ble (fragment): BLE_KLEPN - Experimental evidence at protein level: Swiss-Prot protein existence level 1. Binding protein with a strong affinity to the bleomycin family of antibiotics. Binds to CL990; an antimitotic-antibiotic compound. From Klebsiella pneumoniae.
   3801..3922    +  polyA_signal   SV40 poly(A) signal: SV40 polyadenylation signal
   3995..4011    -  protein_bind   lac operator: The lac repressor binds to the lac operator to inhibit transcription in E. coli. This inhibition can be relieved by adding lactose or isopropyl-β-D-thiogalactopyranoside (IPTG). lac repressor encoded by lacI
   4019..4049    -  promoter       lac promoter: promoter for the E. coli lac operon
   4064..4085    -  protein_bind   CAP binding site: CAP binding activates transcription in the presence of cAMP. E. coli catabolite activator protein
   4098..4190    -  CDS            lacI (fragment): lac repressor; lacI; The lac repressor binds to the lac operator to inhibit transcription in E. coli. This inhibition can be relieved by adding lactose or isopropyl-β-D-thiogalactopyranoside (IPTG).
   4373..4961    -  rep_origin     ori: high-copy-number ColE1/pMB1/pBR322/pUC origin of replication
   5132..5992    -  CDS            AmpR: β-lactamase; bla; confers resistance to ampicillin, carbenicillin, and related antibiotics
   5993..6097    -  promoter       AmpR promoter: bla
>Addgene plasmid #113035 | CMV-CASANOVA | addgene full sequence | sequence record 224728 | Addgene NGS Result
AGATCTCCCGATCCCCTATGGTGCACTCTCAGTACAATCTGCTCTGATGCCGCATAGTTAAGCCAGTATC
TGCTCCCTGCTTGTGTGTTGGAGGTCGCTGAGTAGTGCGCGAGCAAAATTTAAGCTACAACAAGGCAAGG
CTTGACCGACAATTGCATGAAGAATCTGCTTAGGGTTAGGCGTTTTGCGCTGCTTCGCGATGTACGGGCC
AGATATACGCGTTGACATTGATTATTGACTAGTTATTAATAGTAATCAATTACGGGGTCATTAGTTCATA
GCCCATATATGGAGTTCCGCGTTACATAACTTACGGTAAATGGCCCGCCTGGCTGACCGCCCAACGACCC
CCGCCCATTGACGTCAATAATGACGTATGTTCCCATAGTAACGCCAATAGGGACTTTCCATTGACGTCAA
TGGGTGGAGTATTTACGGTAAACTGCCCACTTGGCAGTACATCAAGTGTATCATATGCCAAGTACGCCCC
CTATTGACGTCAATGACGGTAAATGGCCCGCCTGGCATTATGCCCAGTACATGACCTTATGGGACTTTCC
TACTTGGCAGTACATCTACGTATTAGTCATCGCTATTACCATGGTGATGCGGTTTTGGCAGTACATCAAT
GGGCGTGGATAGCGGTTTGACTCACGGGGATTTCCAAGTCTCCACCCCATTGACGTCAATGGGAGTTTGT
TTTGGCACCAAAATCAACGGGACTTTCCAAAATGTCGTAACAACTCCGCCCCATTGACGCAAATGGGCGG
TAGGCGTGTACGGTGGGAGGTCTATATAAGCAGAGCTCTCTGGCTAACTAGAGAACCCACTGCTTACTGG
CTTATCGAAATTAATACGACTCACTATAGGGAGACCCAAGCTGGCTAGCATGGCCCCGAAGAAAAAGCGA
AAGGTGGGCGGAAGCGGAGGTTCCATGAACATTAACGACCTGATTCGGGAAATAAAGAACAAGGACTACA
CGGTCAAGCTGTCAGGCACCGACTCCAACTCTATAACACAGCTCATTATAAGGGTTAATAATGATGGCAA
CGAATATGTCATCTCTGAATCCGAGAATGAATCAATCGTGGAGAAATTCATCAGTGCATTTAAAAACGGC
TGGCTTGCTACAACTTTGGAGCGGATTGAGAAGAATTTCGTCATAACTGATCCCAGGTTGCCTGATAATC
CTATAATATTCGCCTCCGATAGTTTTCTTCAACTTACGGAGTACTCCAGAGAGGAGATACTGGGAAGGAA
TTGCAGATTCCTCCAAGGTCCAGAAACTGATAGAGCTACTGTGAGGAAGATACGGGATGCCATTGACAAT
CAAACTGAAGTGACAGTGCAACTTATCAATTACACCAAGTCAGGGAAAAAATTCTGGAACCTGTTCCATT
TGCAACCCATGAGGGACCAAAAGGGCGATGTGCAATATTTCATAGGCGTTCAACTTGATGGTACTGAACA
CGTCAGAGATGCGGCGGAGCGAGAAGGAGTGATGCTGATTAAGAAAACAGCAGAGAATATCGACGAAGCG
GCGAAAGAGTTGTACGAAGATGAGGAAGAGTTCTACAATGATATGCAAACTATCACACTGAAATCTGAGC
TGAACTAGCTCGAGCGGCCGCCACTGTGCTGGATATCTGCAGAATTCCACCACACTGGACTAGTGGATCC
GAGCTCGGTACCAAGCTTAAGTTTAAACCGCTGATCAGCCTCGACTGTGCCTTCTAGTTGCCAGCCATCT
GTTGTTTGCCCCTCCCCCGTGCCTTCCTTGACCCTGGAAGGTGCCACTCCCACTGTCCTTTCCTAATAAA
ATGAGGAAATTGCATCGCATTGTCTGAGTAGGTGTCATTCTATTCTGGGGGGTGGGGTGGGGCAGGACAG
CAAGGGGGAGGATTGGGAAGACAATAGCAGGCATGCTGGGGATGCGGTGGGCTCTATGGCTTCTGAGGCG
GAAAGAACCAGCTGGGGCTCTAGGGGGTATCCCC
[124 nt withheld, positions 1995-2118]
C
[91 nt withheld, positions 2120-2210]
A
[49 nt withheld, positions 2212-2260]
CCTTTGACGTTGGAGTCCACGTTCTTT
[37 nt withheld, positions 2288-2324]
ACCCTATCTCGGTCTATTCTTTTGATTTATAAGGGATTTTGCCGATTTCGGCCTATTGGTTAAAAAATGA
GCTGATTTAACAAAAATTTAACGCGAATTAATTCTGTGGAATGTGTGTCAGTTAGGGTGTGGAAAGTCCC
CAGGCTCCCCAGCAGGCAGAAGTATGCAAAGCATGCATCTCAATTAGTCAGCAACCAGGTGTGGAAAGTC
CCCAGGCTCCCCAGCAGGCAGAAGTATGCAAAGCATGCATCTCAATTAGTCAGCAACCATAGTCCCGCCC
CTAACTCCGCCCATCCCGCCCCTAACTCCGCCCAGTTCCGCCCATTCTCCGCCCCATGGCTGACTAATTT
TTTTTATTTATGCAGAGGCCGAGGCCGCCTCTGCCTCTGAGCTATTCCAGAAGTAGTGAGGAGGCTTTTT
TGGAGGCCTAGGCTTTTGCAAAAAGCTCCCGGGAGCTTGTATATCCATTTTCGGATCTGATCAAGAGACA
GGATGAGGATCGTTTCGCATGATTGAACAAGATGGATTGCACGCAGGTTCTCCGGCCGCTTGGGTGGAGA
GGCTATTCGGCTATGACTGGGCACAACAGACAATCGGCTGCTCTGATGCCGCCGTGTTCCGGCTGTCAGC
GCAGGGGCGCCCGGTTCTTTTTGTCAAGACCGACCTGTCCGGTGCCCTGAATGAACTGCAGGACGAGGCA
GCGCGGCTATCGTGACTGGCCACGACGGGCGTTCCTTGCGCAGCTGTGCTCGACGTTGTCACTGAAGCGG
GAAGGGACTGGCTGCTATTGGGCGAAGTGCCGGGGCAGGATCTCCTGTCATCTCACCTTGCTCCTGCCGA
GAAAGTATCCATCATGGCTGATGCAATGCGGCGGCTGCATACGCTTGATCCGGCTACCTGCCCATTCGAC
CACCAAGCGAAACATCGCATCGAGCGAGCACGTACTCGGATGGAAGCCGGTCTTGTCGATCAGGATGATC
TGGACGAAGAGCATCAGGGGCTCGCGCCAGCCGAACTGTTCGCCAGGCTCAAGGCGCGCATGCCCGACGG
CGAGGATCTCGTCGTGACCCATGGCGATGCCTGCTTGCCGAATATCATGGTGGAAAATGGCCGCTTTTCT
GGATTCATCGACTGTGGCCGGCTGGGTGTGGCGGACCGCTATCAGGACATAGCGTTGGCTACCCGTGATA
TTGCTGAAGAGCTTGGCGGCGAATGGGCTGACCGCTTCCTCGTGCTTTACGGTATCGCCGCTCCCGATTC
GCAGCGCATCGCCTTCTATCGCCTTCTTGACGAGTTCTTCTGAGCGGGACTCTGGGGTTCGAAATGACCG
ACCAAGCGACGCCCAACCTGCCATCACGAGATTTCGATTCCACCGCCGCCTTCTATGAAAGGTTGGGCTT
CGGAATCGTTTTCCGGGACGCCGGCTGGATGATCCTCCAGCGCGGGGATCTCATGCTGGAGTTCTTCGCC
CACCCCAACTTGTTTATTGCAGCTTATAATGGTTACAAATAAAGCAATAGCATCACAAATTTCACAAATA
AAGCATTTTTTTCACTGCATTCTAGTTGTGGTTTGTCCAAACTCATCAATGTATCTTATCATGTCTGTAT
ACCGTCGACCTCTAGCTAGAGCTTGGCGTAATCATGGTCATAGCTGTTTCCTGTGTGAAATTGTTATCCG
CTCACAATTCCACACAACATGCGAGCCGGAAGCATAAAGTGTAAAGCCTGGGGTGCCTAATGAGTGAGCT
AACTCACATTAATTGCGTTGCGCTCACTGCCCGCTTTCCAGTCGGGAAACCTGTCGTGCCAGCTGCATTA
ATGAATCGGCCAACGCGCGGGGAGAGGCGGTTTGCGTATTGGGCGCTCTTCCGCTTCCTCGCTCACTGAC
TCGCTGCGCTCGGTCGTTCGGCTGCGGCGAGCGGTATCAGCTCACTCAAAGGCGGTAATACGGTTATCCA
CAGAATCAGGGGATAACGCAGGAAAGAACATGTGAGCAAAAGGCCAGCAAAAGGCCAGGAACCGTAAAAA
GGCCGCGTTGCTGGCGTTTTTCCATAGGCTCCGCCCCCCTGACGAGCATCACAAAAATCGACGCTCAAGT
CAGAGGTGGCGAAACCCGACAGGACTATAAAGATACCAGGCGTTTCCCCCTGGAAGCTCCCTCGTGCGCT
CTCCTGTTCCGACCCTGCCGCTTACCGGATACCTGTCCGCCTTTCTCCCTTCGGGAAGCGTGGCGCTTTC
TCATAGCTCACGCTGTAGGTATCTCAGTTCGGTGTAGGTCGTTCGCTCCAAGCTGGGCTGTGTGCACGAA
CCCCCCGTTCAGCCCGACCGCTGCGCCTTATCCGGTAACTATCGTCTTGAGTCCAACCCGGTAAGACACG
ACTTATCGCCACTGGCAGCAGCCACTGGTAACAGGATTAGCAGAGCGAGGTATGTAGGCGGTGCTACAGA
GTTCTTGAAGTGGTGGCCTAACTACGGCTACACTAGAAGAACAGTATTTGGTATCTGCGCTCTGCTGAAG
CCAGTTACCTTCGGAAAAAGAGTTGGTAGCTCTTGATCCGGCAAACAAACCACCGCTGGTAGCGGTGGTT
TTTTTGTTTGCAAGCAGCAGATTACGCGCAGAAAAAAAGGATCTCAAGAAGATCCTTTGATCTTTTCTAC
GGGGTCTGACGCTCAGTGGAACGAAAACTCACGTTAAGGGATTTTGGTCATGAGATTATCAAAAAGGATC
TTCACCTAGATCCTTTTAAATTAAAAATGAAGTTTTAAATCAATCTAAAGTATATATGAGTAAACTTGGT
CTGACAGTTACCAATGCTTAATCAGTGAGGCACCTATCTCAGCGATCTGTCTATTTCGTTCATCCATAGT
TGCCTGACTCCCCGTCGTGTAGATAACTACGATACGGGAGGGCTTACCATCTGGCCCCAGTGCTGCAATG
ATACCGCGAGACCCACGCTCACCGGCTCCAGATTTATCAGCAATAAACCAGCCAGCCGGAAGGGCCGAGC
GCAGAAGTGGTCCTGCAACTTTATCCGCCTCCATCCAGTCTATTAATTGTTGCCGGGAAGCTAGAGTAAG
TAGTTCGCCAGTTAATAGTTTGCGCAACGTTGTTGCCATTGCTACAGGCATCGTGGTGTCACGCTCGTCG
TTTGGTATGGCTTCATTCAGCTCCGGTTCCCAACGATCAAGGCGAGTTACATGATCCCCCATGTTGTGCA
AAAAAGCGGTTAGCTCCTTCGGTCCTCCGATCGTTGTCAGAAGTAAGTTGGCCGCAGTGTTATCACTCAT
GGTTATGGCAGCACTGCATAATTCTCTTACTGTCATGCCATCCGTAAGATGCTTTTCTGTGACTGGTGAG
TACTCAACCAAGTCATTCTGAGAATAGTGTATGCGGCGACCGAGTTGCTCTTGCCCGGCGTCAATACGGG
ATAATACCGCGCCACATAGCAGAACTTTAAAAGTGCTCATCATTGGAAAACGTTCTTCGGGGCGAAAACT
CTCAAGGATCTTACCGCTGTTGAGATCCAGTTCGATGTAACCCACTCGTGCACCCAACTGATCTTCAGCA
TCTTTTACTTTCACCAGCGTTTCTGGGTGAGCAAAAACAGGAAGGCAAAATGCCGCAAAAAAGGGAATAA
GGGCGACACGGAAATGTTGAATACTCATACTCTTCCTTTTTCAATATTATTGAAGCATTTATCAGGGTTA
TTGTCTCATGAGCGGATACATATTTGAATGTATTTAGAAAAATAAACAAATAGGGGTTCCGCGCACATTT
CCCCGAAAAGTGCCACCTGACGTCGACGGATCGGG
